>Addgene plasmid #127436 | pVimentin-miRFP670nano | addgene full sequence | sequence record 250410 | Addgene NGS Result
TTCTGTGGATAACCGTATTACCGCCATGCATTAGTTATTAATAGTAATCAATTACGGGGTCATTAGTTCA
TAGCCCATATATGGAGTTCCGCGTTACATAACTTACGGTAAATGGCCCGCCTGGCTGACCGCCCAACGAC
CCCCGCCCATTGACGTCAATAATGACGTATGTTCCCATAGTAACGCCAATAGGGACTTTCCATTGACGTC
AATGGGTGGAGTATTTACGGTAAACTGCCCACTTGGCAGTACATCAAGTGTATCATATGCCAAGTACGCC
CCCTATTGACGTCAATGACGGTAAATGGCCCGCCTGGCATTATGCCCAGTACATGACCTTATGGGACTTT
CCTACTTGGCAGTACATCTACGTATTAGTCATCGCTATTACCATGGTGATGCGGTTTTGGCAGTACATCA
ATGGGCGTGGATAGCGGTTTGACTCACGGGGATTTCCAAGTCTCCACCCCATTGACGTCAATGGGAGTTT
GTTTTGGCACCAAAATCAACGGGACTTTCCAAAATGTCGTAACAACTCCGCCCCATTGACGCAAATGGGC
GGTAGGCGTGTACGGTGGGAGGTCTATATAAGCAGAGCTGGTTTAGTGAACCGTCAGATCCGCTAGCGCT
ACCGGACTCAGATCTCGAGCTCAAGCTTCGAATTCCCATGTCCACCAGGTCCGTGTCCTCGTCCTCCTAC
CGCAGGATGTTCGGCGGCCCGGGCACCGCGAGCCGGCCGAGCTCCAGCCGGAGCTACGTGACTACGTCCA
CCCGCACCTACAGCCTGGGCAGCGCGCTGCGCCCCAGCACCAGCCGCAGCCTCTACGCCTCGTCCCCGGG
CGGCGTGTATGCCACGCGCTCCTCTGCCGTGCGCCTGCGGAGCAGCGTGCCCGGGGTGCGGCTCCTGCAG
GACTCGGTGGACTTCTCGCTGGCCGACGCCATCAACACCGAGTTCAAGAACACCCGCACCAACGAGAAGG
TGGAGCTGCAGGAGCTGAATGACCGCTTCGCCAACTACATCGACAAGGTGCGCTTCCTGGAGCAGCAGAA
TAAGATCCTGCTGGCCGAGCTCGAGCAGCTCAAGGGCCAAGGCAAGTCGCGCCTGGGGGACCTCTACGAG
GAGGAGATGCGGGAGCTGCGCCGGCAGGTGGACCAGCTAACCAACGACAAAGCCCGCGTCGAGGTGGAGC
GCGACAACCTGGCCGAGGACATCATGCGCCTCCGGGAGAAATTGCAGGAGGAGATGCTTCAGAGAGAGGA
AGCCGAAAACACCCTGCAATCTTTCAGACAGGATGTTGACAATGCGTCTCTGGCACGTCTTGACCTTGAA
CGCAAAGTGGAATCTTTGCAAGAAGAGATTGCCTTTTTGAAGAAACTCCACGAAGAGGAAATCCAGGAGC
TGCAGGCTCAGATTCAGGAACAGCATGTCCAAATCGATGTGGATGTTTCCAAGCCTGACCTCACGGCTGC
CCTGCGTGACGTACGTCAGCAATATGAAAGTGTGGCTGCCAAGAACCTGCAGGAGGCAGAAGAATGGTAC
AAATCCAAGTTTGCTGACCTCTCTGAGGCTGCCAACCGGAACAATGACGCCCTGCGCCAGGCAAAGCAGG
AGTCCACTGAGTACCGGAGACAGGTGCAGTCCCTCACCTGTGAAGTGGATGCCCTTAAAGGAACCAATGA
GTCCCTGGAACGCCAGATGCGTGAAATGGAAGAGAACTTTGCCGTTGAAGCTGCTAACTACCAAGACACT
ATTGGCCGCCTGCAGGATGAGATTCAGAATATGAAGGAGGAAATGGCTCGTCACCTTCGTGAATACCAAG
ACCTGCTCAATGTTAAGATGGCCCTTGACATTGAGATTGCCACCTACAGGAAGCTGCTGGAAGGCGAGGA
GAGCAGGATTTCTCTGCCTCTTCCAAACTTTTCCTCCCTGAACCTGAGGGAAACTAATCTGGATTCACTC
CCTCTGGTTGATACCCACTCAAAAAGGACACTTCTGATTAAGACGGTTGAAACTAGAGATGGACAGGTTA
TCAACGAAACTTCTCAGCATCACGATGACCTTGAAGGGGATCCACCGGTAATGGCAAACCTGGACAAGAT
GCTGAATACCACAGTAACAGAGGTGCGGCAGTTCCTGCAGGTGGACAGAGTGTGCGTGTTCCAGTTTGAG
GAGGATTATAGCGGAGTGGTGGTGGTGGAGGCCGTGGACGATAGGTGGATCTCCATCCTGAAGACCCAGG
TGCGGGATAGATACTTCATGGAGACAAGGGGCGAGGAGTATTCTCACGGCCGCTACCAGGCCATCGCCGA
CATCTACACCGCAAACCTGACAGAGTGCTACAGGGATCTGCTGACACAGTTTCAGGTGAGAGCAATCCTG
GCCGTGCCCATCCTGCAGGGCAAGAAGCTGTGGGGCCTGTTGGTGGCACACCAGCTGGCGGCCCCTAGAC
AGTGGCAGACCTGGGAGATCGACTTTCTGAAGCAGCAGGCCGTGGTGGTGGGCATCGCCATCCAGCAGAG
CTAGCTGAATTCTGCAGATATCCAGCACAGTGGCGGCCGCGACTCTAGATCATAATCAGCCATACCACAT
TTGTAGAGGTTTTACTTGCTTTAAAAAACCTCCCACACCTCCCCCTGAACCTGAAACATAAAATGAATGC
AATTGTTGTTGTTAACTTGTTTATTGCAGCTTATAATGGTTACAAATAAAGCAATAGCATCACAAATTTC
ACAAATAAAGCATTTTTTTCACTGCATTCTAGTTGTGGTTTGTCCAAACTCATCAATGTATCTTAAGGCG
TAAATTGTAAGCGTTAATATTTTGTTAAAATTCGCGTTAAATTTTTGTTAAATCAGCTCATTTTTTAACC
AATAGGCCGAAATCGGCAAAATCCCTTATAAATCAAAAGAATAGACCGAGATAGGGT
[37 nt withheld, positions 2928-2964]
AAAGAACGTGGACTCCAACGTCAAAGG
[49 nt withheld, positions 2992-3040]
T
[91 nt withheld, positions 3042-3132]
G
[124 nt withheld, positions 3134-3257]
CAGGTGGCACTTTTCGGGGAAATGTGCGCGGAACCCCTATTTGTTTATTTTTCTAAATACATTCAAATAT
GTATCCGCTCATGAGACAATAACCCTGATAAATGCTTCAATAATATTGAAAAAGGAAGAGTCCTGAGGCG
GAAAGAACCAGCTGTGGAATGTGTGTCAGTTAGGGTGTGGAAAGTCCCCAGGCTCCCCAGCAGGCAGAAG
TATGCAAAGCATGCATCTCAATTAGTCAGCAACCAGGTGTGGAAAGTCCCCAGGCTCCCCAGCAGGCAGA
AGTATGCAAAGCATGCATCTCAATTAGTCAGCAACCATAGTCCCGCCCCTAACTCCGCCCATCCCGCCCC
TAACTCCGCCCAGTTCCGCCCATTCTCCGCCCCATGGCTGACTAATTTTTTTTATTTATGCAGAGGCCGA
GGCCGCCTCGGCCTCTGAGCTATTCCAGAAGTAGTGAGGAGGCTTTTTTGGAGGCCTAGGCTTTTGCAAA
GATCGATCAAGAGACAGGATGAGGATCGTTTCGCATGATTGAACAAGATGGATTGCACGCAGGTTCTCCG
GCCGCTTGGGTGGAGAGGCTATTCGGCTATGACTGGGCACAACAGACAATCGGCTGCTCTGATGCCGCCG
TGTTCCGGCTGTCAGCGCAGGGGCGCCCGGTTCTTTTTGTCAAGACCGACCTGTCCGGTGCCCTGAATGA
ACTGCAAGACGAGGCAGCGCGGCTATCGTGGCTGGCCACGACGGGCGTTCCTTGCGCAGCTGTGCTCGAC
GTTGTCACTGAAGCGGGAAGGGACTGGCTGCTATTGGGCGAAGTGCCGGGGCAGGATCTCCTGTCATCTC
ACCTTGCTCCTGCCGAGAAAGTATCCATCATGGCTGATGCAATGCGGCGGCTGCATACGCTTGATCCGGC
TACCTGCCCATTCGACCACCAAGCGAAACATCGCATCGAGCGAGCACGTACTCGGATGGAAGCCGGTCTT
GTCGATCAGGATGATCTGGACGAAGAGCATCAGGGGCTCGCGCCAGCCGAACTGTTCGCCAGGCTCAAGG
CGAGCATGCCCGACGGCGAGGATCTCGTCGTGACCCATGGCGATGCCTGCTTGCCGAATATCATGGTGGA
AAATGGCCGCTTTTCTGGATTCATCGACTGTGGCCGGCTGGGTGTGGCGGACCGCTATCAGGACATAGCG
TTGGCTACCCGTGATATTGCTGAAGAGCTTGGCGGCGAATGGGCTGACCGCTTCCTCGTGCTTTACGGTA
TCGCCGCTCCCGATTCGCAGCGCATCGCCTTCTATCGCCTTCTTGACGAGTTCTTCTGAGCGGGACTCTG
GGGTTCGAAATGACCGACCAAGCGACGCCCAACCTGCCATCACGAGATTTCGATTCCACCGCCGCCTTCT
ATGAAAGGTTGGGCTTCGGAATCGTTTTCCGGGACGCCGGCTGGATGATCCTCCAGCGCGGGGATCTCAT
GCTGGAGTTCTTCGCCCACCCTAGGGGGAGGCTAACTGAAACACGGAAGGAGACAATACCGGAAGGAACC
CGCGCTATGACGGCAATAAAAAGACAGAATAAAACGCACGGTGTTGGGTCGTTTGTTCATAAACGCGGGG
TTCGGTCCCAGGGCTGGCACTCTGTCGATACCCCACCGAGACCCCATTGGGGCCAATACGCCCGCGTTTC
TTCCTTTTCCCCACCCCACCCCCCAAGTTCGGGTGAAGGCCCAGGGCTCGCAGCCAACGTCGGGGCGGCA
GGCCCTGCCATAGCCTCAGGTTACTCATATATACTTTAGATTGATTTAAAACTTCATTTTTAATTTAAAA
GGATCTAGGTGAAGATCCTTTTTGATAATCTCATGACCAAAATCCCTTAACGTGAGTTTTCGTTCCACTG
AGCGTCAGACCCCGTAGAAAAGATCAAAGGATCTTCTTGAGATCCTTTTTTTCTGCGCGTAATCTGCTGC
TTGCAAACAAAAAAACCACCGCTACCAGCGGTGGTTTGTTTGCCGGATCAAGAGCTACCAACTCTTTTTC
CGAAGGTAACTGGCTTCAGCAGAGCGCAGATACCAAATACTGTTCTTCTAGTGTAGCCGTAGTTAGGCCA
CCACTTCAAGAACTCTGTAGCACCGCCTACATACCTCGCTCTGCTAATCCTGTTACCAGTGGCTGCTGCC
AGTGGCGATAAGTCGTGTCTTACCGGGTTGGACTCAAGACGATAGTTACCGGATAAGGCGCAGCGGTCGG
GCTGAACGGGGGGTTCGTGCACACAGCCCAGCTTGGAGCGAACGACCTACACCGAACTGAGATACCTACA
GCGTGAGCTATGAGAAAGCGCCACGCTTCCCGAAGGGAGAAAGGCGGACAGGTATCCGGTAAGCGGCAGG
GTCGGAACAGGAGAGCGCACGAGGGAGCTTCCAGGGGGAAACGCCTGGTATCTTTATAGTCCTGTCGGGT
TTCGCCACCTCTGACTTGAGCGTCGATTTTTGTGATGCTCGTCAGGGGGGCGGAGCCTATGGAAAAACGC
CAGCAACGCGGCCTTTTTACGGTTCCTGGCCTTTTGCTGGCCTTTTGCTCACATGTTCTTTCCTGCGTTA
TCCCCTGA
Features (pLannotate 1.2.2; 16 found; start..end, strand, type, name):
      1..24      +  rep_origin     RSF ori (fragment): Plasmids containing the RSF 1030 origin of replication can be propagated in E. coli cells that contain additional plasmids with compatible origins.
     92..395     +  enhancer       CMV enhancer: human cytomegalovirus immediate early enhancer
    396..599     +  promoter       CMV promoter: human cytomegalovirus (CMV) immediate early promoter
    622..665     +  misc_feature   MCS (fragment): multiple cloning site
    668..2065    +  CDS            VIM: VIME_HUMAN - Experimental evidence at protein level: Swiss-Prot protein existence level 1. Involved with LARP6 in the stabilization of type I collagen mRNAs for CO1A1 and CO1A2. From Homo sapiens (Human).
   2081..2521    +  CDS            miRFP670nano: miRFP670nano is a basic (constitutively fluorescent) near ir fluorescent protein published in 2019, derived from Nostoc punctiforme. It has very low acid sensitivity. It requires the cofactor biliverdin for fluorescence.
   2568..2651    +  CDS            large T antigen (fragment): large T antigen from SV40 (simian virus 40)
   2674..2795    +  polyA_signal   SV40 poly(A) signal: SV40 polyadenylation signal
   2829..3257    -  rep_origin     f1 ori (sequence partly withheld): f1 bacteriophage origin of replication; arrow indicates direction of (+) strand synthesis
   3284..3388    +  promoter       AmpR promoter: bla
   3390..3747    +  promoter       SV40 promoter: SV40 enhancer and early promoter
   3782..4576    +  CDS            NeoR/KanR: aminoglycoside phosphotransferase from Tn5; aph(3')-II (or nptII); confers resistance to neomycin, kanamycin, and G418 (Geneticin®)
   4597..4749    +  CDS            ble (fragment): BLE_KLEPN - Experimental evidence at protein level: Swiss-Prot protein existence level 1. Binding protein with a strong affinity to the bleomycin family of antibiotics. Binds to CL990; an antimitotic-antibiotic compound. From Klebsiella pneumoniae.
   4808..4855    +  polyA_signal   HSV TK poly(A) signal: herpes simplex virus thymidine kinase polyadenylation signal (Cole and Stacy, 1985)
   4946..4962    -  polyA_signal   bGH poly(A) signal (fragment): bovine growth hormone polyadenylation signal
   5184..5772    +  rep_origin     ori: high-copy-number ColE1/pMB1/pBR322/pUC origin of replication
