[The description below was written by a language model from this plasmid's Addgene catalogue record and pLannotate feature annotations shown in this document.]
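Description:
pVimentin-miRFP670nano is a mammalian expression plasmid built on the Clontech pN1 backbone, designed to label the vimentin intermediate filament network with the near-infrared fluorescent protein miRFP670nano. The sequenced plasmid is 5,855 nt. It is propagated in E. coli at high copy from a ColE1/pUC-type origin and also carries an f1 phage origin. A single NeoR/KanR (Tn5 aminoglycoside phosphotransferase) gene serves both hosts. A bacterial bla-type promoter drives it for kanamycin selection. The SV40 enhancer/early promoter, paired with the HSV TK polyadenylation signal, drives it in mammalian cells, allowing G418 selection of stable transfectants. Several short annotations (RSF ori, large T antigen, ble and bGH poly(A) fragments) are partial matches, most likely remnants of the backbone rather than functional parts.

The payload is a 1,854 bp fusion insert under the human cytomegalovirus immediate early enhancer and promoter, terminated by the SV40 poly(A) signal. Human vimentin (VIM) sits just after the remnant of the multiple cloning site. After a short gap it is followed by the miRFP670nano coding sequence, so the fluorescent protein is fused to the C terminus of vimentin, as expected for an N1-type vector. miRFP670nano is a small, constitutively fluorescent near-infrared protein derived from a Nostoc punctiforme cyanobacteriochrome. It needs biliverdin as its chromophore and has very low acid sensitivity. On transfection, the fusion should incorporate into vimentin filaments and make them visible in the near-infrared channel. This suits live-cell cytoskeletal imaging and spectral multiplexing with visible-range fluorescent proteins. The record does not state the cloning method.
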