Addgene plasmid #127436: pVimentin-miRFP670nano
Purpose: Vimentin labeling with near-infrared fluorescent protein miRFP670nano
Depositing lab: Vladislav Verkhusha. Publication: Smallest near-infrared fluorescent protein evolved from cyanobacteriochrome as versatile tag for spectral multiplexing. Oliinyk OS, Shemetov AA, Pletnev S, Shcherbakova DM, Verkhusha VV. Nat Commun. 2019 Jan 17;10(1):279. doi: 10.1038/s41467-018-08050-8. PubMed 30655515.
Backbone
  Vector backbone: pN1
  Backbone manufacturer: Clontech
  Vector type: Mammalian Expression
  Selectable markers: Neomycin (select with G418)
Growth in bacteria
  Bacterial resistance: Kanamycin, 50 μg/mL
  Growth temperature: 37°C
  Growth strain: DH5alpha
  Copy number: High Copy
Gene/Insert
  Gene/Insert name: Vimentin-miRFP670nano (alt name: 7431)
  Species: H. sapiens (human)
  Insert size (bp): 1854
  Promoter: CMV
  Tag / fusion protein: miRFP670nano (C terminal on insert)
  Cloning method: Unknown
  Sequencing primers: 5′ CMV Forward; 3′ SV40pA-R
Terms and licenses: Academic/Nonprofit Terms; Industry Terms: Not Available to Industry
How to cite: pVimentin-miRFP670nano was a gift from Vladislav Verkhusha (Addgene plasmid # 127436 ; http://n2t.net/addgene:127436 ; RRID:Addgene_127436)
